>Addgene plasmid #185092 | KBB438 | addgene full sequence | sequence record 368140 | Addgene NGS Result
CATTTCCCCGAAAAGTGCCACCTGGGTCCTTTTCATCACGTGCTATAAAAATAATTATAATTTAAATTTT
TTAATATAAATATATAAATTAAAAATAGAAAGTAAAAAAAGAAATTAAAGAAAAAATAGTTTTTGTTTTC
CGAAGATGTAAAAGACTCTAGGGGGATCGCCAACAAATACTACCTTTTATCTTGCTCTTCCTGCTCTCAG
GTATTAATGCCGAATTGTTTCATCTTGTCTGTGTAGAAGACCACACACGAAAATCCTGTGATTTTACATT
TTACTTATCGTTAATCGAATGTATATCTATTTAATCTGCTTTTCTTGTCTAATAAATATATATGTAAAGT
ACGCTTTTTGTTGAAATTTTTTAAACCTTTGTTTATTTTTTTTTCTTCATTCCGTAACTCTTCTACCTTC
TTTATTTACTTTCTAAAATCCAAATACAAAACATAAAAATAAATAAACACAGAGTAAATTCCCAAATTAT
TCCATCATTAAAAGATACGAGGCGCGTGTAAGTTACAGGCAAGCGATCCGTCTAAGAAACCATTATTATC
ATGACATTAACCTATAAAAATAGGCGTATCACGAGGCCCTTTCGTCTCGCGCGTTTCGGTGATGACGGTG
AAAACCTCTGACACATGCAGCTCCCGGAGACGGTCACAGCTTGTCTGTAAGCGGATGCCGGGAGCAGACA
AGCCCGTCAGGGCGCGTCAGCGGGTGTTGGCGGGTGTCGGGGCTGGCTTAACTATGCGGCATCAGAGCAG
ATTGTACTGAGAGTGCACCATACCACCTTTTCAATTCATCATTTTTTTTTTATTCTTTTTTTTGATTTCG
GTTTCCTTGAAATTTTTTTGATTCGGTAATCTCCGAACAGAAGGAAGAACGAAGGAAGGAGCACAGACTT
AGATTGGTATATATACGCATATGTAGTGTTGAAGAAACATGAAATTGCCCAGTATTCTTAACCCAACTGC
ACAGAACAAAAACCTGCAGGAAACGAAGATAAATCATGTCGAAAGCTACATATAAGGAACGTGCTGCTAC
TCATCCTAGTCCTGTTGCTGCCAAGCTATTTAATATCATGCACGAAAAGCAAACAAACTTGTGTGCTTCA
TTGGATGTTCGTACCACCAAGGAATTACTGGAGTTAGTTGAAGCATTAGGTCCCAAAATTTGTTTACTAA
AAACACATGTGGATATCTTGACTGATTTTTCCATGGAGGGCACAGTTAAGCCGCTAAAGGCATTATCCGC
CAAGTACAATTTTTTACTCTTCGAAGACAGAAAATTTGCTGACATTGGTAATACAGTCAAATTGCAGTAC
TCTGCGGGTGTATACAGAATAGCAGAATGGGCAGACATTACGAATGCACACGGTGTGGTGGGCCCAGGTA
TTGTTAGCGGTTTGAAGCAGGCGGCAGAAGAAGTAACAAAGGAACCTAGAGGCCTTTTGATGTTAGCAGA
ATTGTCATGCAAGGGCTCCCTATCTACTGGAGAATATACTAAGGGTACTGTTGACATTGCGAAGAGCGAC
AAAGATTTTGTTATCGGCTTTATTGCTCAAAGAGACATGGGTGGAAGAGATGAAGGTTACGATTGGTTGA
TTATGACACCCGGTGTGGGTTTAGATGACAAGGGAGACGCATTGGGTCAACAGTATAGAACCGTGGATGA
TGTGGTCTCTACAGGATCTGACATTATTATTGTTGGAAGAGGACTATTTGCAAAGGGAAGGGATGCTAAG
GTAGAGGGTGAACGTTACAGAAAAGCAGGCTGGGAAGCATATTTGAGAAGATGCGGCCAGCAAAACTAAA
AAACTGTATTATAAGTAAATGCATGTATACTAAACTCACAAATTAGAGCTTCAATTTAATTATATCAGTT
ATTACCCTATGCGGTGTGAAATACCGCACAGATGCGTAAGGAGAAAATACCGCATCAGGAAATTGTAAGC
GTTAATATTTTGTTAAAATTCGCGTTAAATTTTTGTTAAATCAGCTCATTTTTTAACCAATAGGCCGAAA
TCGGCAAAATCCCTTATAAATCAAAAGAATAGACCGAGATAGGGT
[37 nt withheld, positions 2076-2112]
AAAGAACGTGGACTCCAACGTCAAAGG
[49 nt withheld, positions 2140-2188]
T
[91 nt withheld, positions 2190-2280]
G
[124 nt withheld, positions 2282-2405]
CCATTCGCCATTCAGGCTGCGCAACTGTTGGGAAGGGCGATCGGTGCGGGCCTCTTCGCTATTACGCCAG
CTGGCGAAAGGGGGATGTGCTGCAAGGCGATTAAGTTGGGTAACGCCAGGGTTTTCCCAGTCACGACGTT
GTAAAACGACGGCCAGTGAGCGCGCGTAATACGACTCACTATAGGGCGAATTGGGTACCGGCCGCAAATT
AAAGCCTTCGAGCGTCCCAAAACCTTCTCAAGCAAGGTTTTCAGTATAATGTTACATGCGTACACGCGTC
TGTACAGAAAAAAAAGAAAAATTTGAAATATAAATAACGTTCTTAATACTAACATAACTATAAAAAAATA
AATAGGGACCTAGACTTCAGGTTGTCTAACTCCTTCCTTTTCGGTTAGAGCGGATGTGGGGGGAGGGCGT
GAATGTAAGCGTGACATAACTAATTACATGACTCGAGGTCGACGGTATCGATAAGCTTTAATGCGGTAGT
TTATCACAGTTAAATTGCTAACGCAGTCAGGCACCGTGTATGAAATCTAACAATGCGCTCATCGTCATCC
TCGGCACCGTCACCCTGGATGCTGTAGGCATAGGCTTGGTTATGCCGGTACTGCCGGGCCTCTTGCGGGA
TATCGTCCATTCCGACAGCATCGCCAGTCACTATGGCGTGCTGCTAGCGCTATATGCGTTGATGCAATTT
CTATGCGCACCCGTTCTCGGAGCACTGTCCGACCGCTTTGGCCGCCGCCCAGTCCTGCTCGCTTCGCTAC
TTGGAGCCACTATCGACTACGCGATCATGGCGACCACACCCGTCCTGTGGATATCCGGATATAGTTCCTC
CTTTCAGCAAAAAACCCCTCAAGACCCGTTTAGAGGCCCCAAGGGGTTATGCTAGTTATTGCTCAGCGGT
GGCAGCAGCCAACTCAGCTTCCTTTCGGGCTTTGTTAGCAGCCGGATCCTTTGTATAGTTCATCCATGCC
ATGTGTAATCCCAGCAGCTGTTACAAACTCAAGAAGGACCATGTGGTCTCTCTTTTCGTTGGGATCTTTC
GAAAGGGCAGATTGTGTGGACAGGTAATGGTTGTCTGGTAAAAGGACAGGGCCATCGCCAATTGGAGTAT
TTTGTTGATAATGGTCTGCTAGTTGAACGCTTCCATCTTCAATGTTGTGTCTAATTTTGAAGTTAGCTTT
GATTCCATTCTTTTGTTTGTCTGCCATGATGTATACATTGTGTGAGTTATAGTTGTATTCCAATTTGTGC
CCAAGAATGTTTCCATCTTCTTTAAAATCAATACCTTTTAACTCGATTCTATTAACAAGGGTATCACCTT
CAAACTTGACTTCAGCACGTGTCTTGTAGTTCCCGTCATCTTTGAAAAATATAGTTCTTTCCTGTACATA
ACCTTCGGGCATGGCACTCTTGAAAAAGTCATGCCGTTTCATATGATCCGGGTATCTTGAAAAGCACTGA
ACACCATAAGTGAAAGTAGTGACAAGTGTTGGCCATGGAACAGGTAGTTTTCCAGTAGTGCAAATAAATT
TAAGGGTAAGTTTTCCGTATGTTGCATCACCTTCACCCTCTCCACTGACAGAAAATTTGTGCCCATTAAC
ATCACCATCTAATTCAACAAGAATTGGGACAACTCCAGTGAAGAGTTCTTCTCCTTTGCTAGCTAACAAA
GCCTTGGATAACTCATCGGCAAGATAGTCGGCTTCAGCCCTGTAATTCAAGCTGTGTAGGTTAGCAACGG
TATATCTAATTCTGCTTTGATCATTGTATGTATCCTCACGCGCTCTAATCCTAAAGTCATATTCGTTCAT
TTGGATACTTTGAGTAATTTTTGTGAATTCGTTGGGGTCTTCTTCCTTCAAAGACATTAATGTATTAGCA
TCAACACCCAATAATTGTTTAGCTTGGTCGTCAAATAAAGTGAGCCATAGTTGATTGGTTTCGTCAATAA
TTGATATTGTCAAGATGTATCTCCAATTTGGCCTTGCATTATTGGTGTCGCACTTCTCACATCTCCAAGT
ACCATCAGGCTGTTCCAGAACTTTCTTATTACAATTCTCATTAGAACAGGCAGGATATGCAAAATTATCA
ACTTTTAAGAAACTTATAGCAGCTTTAACACTAAAAAAGTCACCTTTCTCGCTTCTTCCTAGATTTTCAG
CTTGAGCTCTAGCAATAGTAATACGCTGAGCAATGAATTTTGTTAAGCTAGCAGCCGATTGACCACCCAT
ACCGGGTTCTTGCTTTAAAGTGATGAAGTTTGCGTTGCGGCCCTTGGAATCATACCAACCCTTTAAGGCA
TATGCCTCAGGAATTTCTGGATTCGGAATCAGGGTACTAGAAAATCCCATAGACAAAGATTTGCCACCAA
AATCCGTCACACGAACACCTTTAATGGCAGCAACAGAACCTTCAGGAAGGTTGAAATCAAGGGCTTGCTG
ATTCCATAGGCCAACAGAGATAGAAAACCCAGAGTCGTCAACAATTGTGATGTCCCCAGCCCTTGAAGTT
AGCTCAAAATGTGGGTTTATAGTTTGGATAATACCGAGGACGTCTACGTTGGAATTTACTTCCTGGTTCT
GAATAGCATCTAGTTTGATGAAATTGAAATGGGTTTTCGGAACATTACTTTCATCGAAACATTCTTCTAT
AACAGTGTCTCTATCCAAATTCAGTTCATAAGGGTGTGTTAGATTAGTAAATTGGGGCTTAGCTGGTTGG
AGTTTTGCCTTTGATACATAGTATACTTTGCCTTCTTGTAAAATTTCGTTAAATTTTGTAGCAAAATCAT
TAAACGCCGTGGCTCGGATTTCTCCAGAGGTATCCAAGAAGTTGACATTGAATAGTTTACCATCACCTCT
TTGATTGTGCCACGTTTTAATTTCTCCCTTGTAGGAAACTCTTGCTTTGATAGTCCAAACGTTTTGGTAT
GGAGACAGTTGTTCGATGGCAAAAATTGGTCTGGTTTTTTGCGAATTAGGGTTTTCATTGGCGAATTTTC
TCTCATTTGCATTCAAGTTTGAGTTTGAATGCAGCATATCAGGGACACCAGCATTGCTGGCGTTTGTTTG
ATTGGCAACATTACCACTGTCAGTTATATCTTCGTCTTTTAAGGTTTCATTTGGATGCTCTGAGAAATAG
TTATCCAAAAAAGTACTAGTTTGGTTGACCATATCAGCACGCGACTGGACCAACTCAAAGTCATCTACTA
AAAGAACGTATTTCTTTCTTTCCCTGACAATAGCAGGTTCTGCAATTATCACGCGAATGATATCACCCCT
TTGTAGTTCCATTGACTGGAACTTGGATGCAGCTTGGTTTCTCAACAGAGCCTTCATATGGTAAATACCA
TCGGAAATCATGATCAAATTCTTTCTGTTGCTGTTAGCCCCATCAGATTTCCTGGTGTTATAAACTTGAT
AAACGCCACCGGTGGGATTATCGTACCTTTGCTTATTGGTGAAGATGCTATGAAAATCGCCCCTCGAAAG
TTGAACACTGCTCATTATAGTTTTTTCTCCTTGACGTTAAAGTATAGAGGTATATTAACAATTTTTTGTT
GATACTTTTATTACATTTGAATAAGAAGTAATACAAACCGAAAATGTTGAAAGTATTAGTTAAAGTGGTT
ATGCAGTTTTTGCATTTATATATCCGTTAATAGATCAAAAATCATCGCTTCGCTGATTAATTACCCCAGA
AATAAGGCTAAAAAACTAATCGCATTATCATCCTATGGTTGTTAATTTGATTCGTTCATTTGAAGGTTTG
TGGGGCCAGGTTACTGCCAATTTTTCCTCTTCATAACCATAAAAGCTAGTATTGTAGAATCTTTATTGTT
CGGAGCAGTGCGGCGCGAGGCACATCTGCGTTTCAGGAACGCGACCGGTGAAGACGAGGACGCACGGAGG
AGAGTCTTCCTTCGGAGGGCTGTCACGAGCTCCAGCTTTTGTTCCCTTTAGTGAGGGTTAATTGCGCGCT
TGGCGTAATCATGGTCATAGCTGTTTCCTGTGTGAAATTGTTATCCGCTCACAATTCCACACAACATACG
AGCCGGAAGCATAAAGTGTAAAGCCTGGGGTGCCTAATGAGTGAGCTAACTCACATTAATTGCGTTGCGC
TCACTGCCCGCTTTCCAGTCGGGAAACCTGTCGTGCCAGCTGCATTAATGAATCGGCCAACGCGCGGGGA
GAGGCGGTTTGCGTATTGGGCGCTCTTCCGCTTCCTCGCTCACTGACTCGCTGCGCTCGGTCGTTCGGCT
GCGGCGAGCGGTATCAGCTCACTCAAAGGCGGTAATACGGTTATCCACAGAATCAGGGGATAACGCAGGA
AAGAACATGTGAGCAAAAGGCCAGCAAAAGGCCAGGAACCGTAAAAAGGCCGCGTTGCTGGCGTTTTTCC
ATAGGCTCCGCCCCCCTGACGAGCATCACAAAAATCGACGCTCAAGTCAGAGGTGGCGAAACCCGACAGG
ACTATAAAGATACCAGGCGTTTCCCCCTGGAAGCTCCCTCGTGCGCTCTCCTGTTCCGACCCTGCCGCTT
ACCGGATACCTGTCCGCCTTTCTCCCTTCGGGAAGCGTGGCGCTTTCTCATAGCTCACGCTGTAGGTATC
TCAGTTCGGTGTAGGTCGTTCGCTCCAAGCTGGGCTGTGTGCACGAACCCCCCGTTCAGCCCGACCGCTG
CGCCTTATCCGGTAACTATCGTCTTGAGTCCAACCCGGTAAGACACGACTTATCGCCACTGGCAGCAGCC
ACTGGTAACAGGATTAGCAGAGCGAGGTATGTAGGCGGTGCTACAGAGTTCTTGAAGTGGTGGCCTAACT
ACGGCTACACTAGAAGAACAGTATTTGGTATCTGCGCTCTGCTGAAGCCAGTTACCTTCGGAAAAAGAGT
TGGTAGCTCTTGATCCGGCAAACAAACCACCGCTGGTAGCGGTGGTTTTTTTGTTTGCAAGCAGCAGATT
ACGCGCAGAAAAAAAGGATCTCAAGAAGATCCTTTGATCTTTTCTACGGGGTCTGACGCTCAGTGGAACG
AAAACTCACGTTAAGGGATTTTGGTCATGAGATTATCAAAAAGGATCTTCACCTAGATCCTTTTAAATTA
AAAATGAAGTTTTAAATCAATCTAAAGTATATATGAGTAAACTTGGTCTGACAGTTACCAATGCTTAATC
AGTGAGGCACCTATCTCAGCGATCTGTCTATTTCGTTCATCCATAGTTGCCTGACTCCCCGTCGTGTAGA
TAACTACGATACGGGAGGGCTTACCATCTGGCCCCAGTGCTGCAATGATACCGCGAGACCCACGCTCACC
GGCTCCAGATTTATCAGCAATAAACCAGCCAGCCGGAAGGGCCGAGCGCAGAAGTGGTCCTGCAACTTTA
TCCGCCTCCATCCAGTCTATTAATTGTTGCCGGGAAGCTAGAGTAAGTAGTTCGCCAGTTAATAGTTTGC
GCAACGTTGTTGCCATTGCTACAGGCATCGTGGTGTCACGCTCGTCGTTTGGTATGGCTTCATTCAGCTC
CGGTTCCCAACGATCAAGGCGAGTTACATGATCCCCCATGTTGTGCAAAAAAGCGGTTAGCTCCTTCGGT
CCTCCGATCGTTGTCAGAAGTAAGTTGGCCGCAGTGTTATCACTCATGGTTATGGCAGCACTGCATAATT
CTCTTACTGTCATGCCATCCGTAAGATGCTTTTCTGTGACTGGTGAGTACTCAACCAAGTCATTCTGAGA
ATAGTGTATGCGGCGACCGAGTTGCTCTTGCCCGGCGTCAATACGGGATAATACCGCGCCACATAGCAGA
ACTTTAAAAGTGCTCATCATTGGAAAACGTTCTTCGGGGCGAAAACTCTCAAGGATCTTACCGCTGTTGA
GATCCAGTTCGATGTAACCCACTCGTGCACCCAACTGATCTTCAGCATCTTTTACTTTCACCAGCGTTTC
TGGGTGAGCAAAAACAGGAAGGCAAAATGCCGCAAAAAAGGGAATAAGGGCGACACGGAAATGTTGAATA
CTCATACTCTTCCTTTTTCAATATTATTGAAGCATTTATCAGGGTTATTGTCTCATGAGCGGATACATAT
TTGAATGTATTTAGAAAAATAAACAAATAGGGGTTCCGCGCA
Features (pLannotate 1.2.2; 25 found; start..end, strand, type, name):
     35..538     +  misc_feature   CEN/ARS: S. cerevisiae CEN6 centromere fused to an autonomously replicating sequence
    606..641     +  CDS            rop (fragment): Rop protein, which maintains plasmids at low copy number; rop
    743..792     +  misc_feature   bom (fragment): basis of mobility region from pBR322
    800..1015    +  promoter       URA3 promoter: S. cerevisiae URA3
   1016..1819    +  CDS            URA3: orotidine-5'-phosphate decarboxylase, required for uracil biosynthesis; S. cerevisiae URA3; yeast auxotrophic marker, counterselectable with 5-fluoroorotic acid (5-FOA)
   1898..1949    +  misc_feature   bom (fragment): basis of mobility region from pBR322
   1977..2405    -  rep_origin     f1 ori (sequence partly withheld): f1 bacteriophage origin of replication; arrow indicates direction of (+) strand synthesis
   2409..2564    -  CDS            lacZα (fragment): LacZα fragment of β-galactosidase; lacZ fragment
   2572..2590    +  promoter       T7 promoter: promoter for bacteriophage T7 RNA polymerase
   2609..2856    -  terminator     CYC1 terminator: S. cerevisiae CYC1; transcription terminator for CYC1
   2857..2883    -  misc_feature   MCS (fragment): pBluescript multiple cloning site
   2935..3227    +  CDS            TcR (fragment): tetracycline efflux protein; tet; confers resistance to tetracycline
   3253..3300    -  terminator     T7 terminator: transcription terminator for bacteriophage T7 RNA polymerase
   3308..3357    -  CDS            SET1 (fragment): solubility-enhancement tag derived from T7 phage gene 10B
   3365..4081    -  CDS            sg12: sg12 is a basic (constitutively fluorescent) long stokes shift fluorescent protein published in 1997, derived from Aequorea victoria.
   4076..5920    -  CDS            RFA1: RFA1_YEAST - Also known as BUF2, RPA1. Experimental evidence at protein level: Swiss-Prot protein existence level 1. As part of the replication protein A (RPA/RP-A), a single- stranded DNA-binding heterotrimeric complex, may play an essential role in DNA replication, recombination and repair. Binds and stabilizes single-stranded DNA intermediates, preventing complementary DNA reannealing and recruiting different proteins involved in DNA metabolism. Binds to single-stranded sequences participating in DNA replication in addition to those mediating transcriptional repression (URS1) and activation
   5932..6351    -  promoter       GAL1 promoter: S. cerevisiae GAL1; inducible promoter, regulated by Gal4
   6370..6388    -  promoter       T3 promoter: promoter for bacteriophage T3 RNA polymerase
   6433..6449    -  protein_bind   lac operator: The lac repressor binds to the lac operator to inhibit transcription in E. coli. This inhibition can be relieved by adding lactose or isopropyl-β-D-thiogalactopyranoside (IPTG). lac repressor encoded by lacI
   6457..6487    -  promoter       lac promoter: promoter for the E. coli lac operon
   6502..6523    -  protein_bind   CAP binding site: CAP binding activates transcription in the presence of cAMP. E. coli catabolite activator protein
   6536..6628    -  CDS            lacI (fragment): lac repressor; lacI; The lac repressor binds to the lac operator to inhibit transcription in E. coli. This inhibition can be relieved by adding lactose or isopropyl-β-D-thiogalactopyranoside (IPTG).
   6811..7399    -  rep_origin     ori: high-copy-number ColE1/pMB1/pBR322/pUC origin of replication
   7570..8430    -  CDS            AmpR: β-lactamase; bla; confers resistance to ampicillin, carbenicillin, and related antibiotics
   8431..8535    -  promoter       AmpR promoter: bla
