[The description below was written by a language model from this plasmid's Addgene catalogue record and pLannotate feature annotations shown in this document.]
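Description:
KBB438 is a yeast expression plasmid built on pRS316, a low-copy centromeric E. coli–S. cerevisiae shuttle vector. In yeast it is maintained through the CEN6/ARS element and selected by the URA3 auxotrophic marker, which complements uracil auxotrophy and can be counterselected with 5-FOA. In bacteria it replicates from a high-copy ColE1/pUC-type origin and carries the β-lactamase gene for ampicillin selection. An f1 origin, flanking T7 and T3 promoters, and lacZα/lac regulatory remnants are inherited from the pBluescript-derived backbone. Small fragments annotated as rop, bom, TcR, lacI and a T7 terminator appear to be cloning carry-over rather than functional parts.

The payload is the S. cerevisiae RFA1 gene, encoding the large subunit of the heterotrimeric single-stranded DNA-binding complex replication protein A. It is placed under the galactose-inducible, Gal4-regulated GAL1 promoter. The coding sequence carries a deletion of amino acids 338–343, described in the record as removal of the nuclear localization signal, so the product comprises residues 1–337 joined to 344–621. It is fused at its C-terminus to a GFP, which the automated annotation calls the Aequorea victoria-derived variant sg12. A CYC1 terminator lies further downstream of the fusion.

The construct allows inducible expression of an NLS-deleted Rfa1-GFP fusion in live yeast, so that its subcellular distribution can be followed by fluorescence microscopy. According to the associated study, this supports analysis of which Rfa1 sequences, together with the karyopherin Kap95, are needed for efficient nuclear import of RPA subunits, presumably by comparison with wild-type or other truncated fusions.
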