Addgene plasmid #185092: KBB438
Purpose: GAL1::Rfa1[1-337, 344-621]-GFP with NLS removed
Depositing lab: Ken Belanger. Depositing organization: Colgate University. Publication: The karyopherin Kap95 and the C-termini of Rfa1, Rfa2, and Rfa3 are necessary for efficient nuclear import of functional RPA complex proteins in Saccharomyces cerevisiae. Belanger KD, Griffith AL, Baker HL, Hansen JN, Kovacs LA, Seconi JS, Strine AC. DNA Cell Biol. 2011 Sep;30(9):641-51. doi: 10.1089/dna.2010.1071. Epub 2011 Feb 20. PubMed 21332387.
Backbone
  Vector backbone: pRS316
  Vector type: Yeast Expression
  Selectable markers: URA3
Growth in bacteria
  Bacterial resistance: Ampicillin, 100 μg/mL
  Growth temperature: 37°C
  Growth strain: DH5alpha
  Copy number: High Copy
Gene/Insert
  Gene/Insert name: RFA1
  Species: S. cerevisiae (budding yeast)
  Mutation: Rfa1 with amino acids 338-343 deleted
  Promoter: GAL1
  Cloning method: Restriction Enzyme; 5′ cloning site unknown (unknown if destroyed)
Terms and licenses: Academic/Nonprofit Terms; Industry Terms: Not Available to Industry
How to cite: KBB438 was a gift from Ken Belanger (Addgene plasmid # 185092 ; http://n2t.net/addgene:185092 ; RRID:Addgene_185092)
